Addgene plasmid #240703: pRECBRR1-Kva1
Purpose: inverted BRR1 origin of replication plasmid containing Kva1 recombitron with a donor in the ncRNA to target phzM locus in Pseudomonas aeruginosa PAO1 expressed by Pm promoter
Depositing lab: Seth Shipman. Depositing organization: J. David Gladstone Institutes. Publication: Genome editing of phylogenetically distinct bacteria using cross-species retron-mediated recombineering. Gonzalez-Delgado A, Bonillo-Lopez L, Johnson MS, Knodlseder N, Ko CC, Lekbach Y, Oh JH, Selvakumar H, Wold MC, Yu Z, Aragon V, Gralnick JA, Guell M, Hatfull GF, Keitz BK, Koskella B, Mutalik VK, van Pijkeren JP, Shipman SL. Nat Biotechnol. 2026 Apr 23. doi: 10.1038/s41587-026-03076-6. PubMed 42026131.
Backbone
  Vector backbone: pORTMAGE-Pa1
  Backbone manufacturer: George Church (Addgene #138474)
  Vector type: Bacterial Expression
Growth in bacteria
  Bacterial resistance: Gentamicin, 10 μg/mL
  Growth temperature: 37°C
  Growth strain: DH5alpha
  Copy number: Low Copy
Gene/Insert
  Gene/Insert name: Kva1 RT,Kva1 ncRNA, PaRecT and PaSSB
  Species: Synthetic
  Insert size (bp): 2598
  Mutation: Inverted BRR1 origin of replication
  Cloning method: Gibson Cloning
Terms and licenses: Academic/Nonprofit Terms; Industry Terms: Not Available to Industry
Depositor comments: Please visit https://doi.org/10.1101/2025.06.16.660010 for bioRxiv preprint.
How to cite: pRECBRR1-Kva1 was a gift from Seth Shipman (Addgene plasmid # 240703 ; http://n2t.net/addgene:240703 ; RRID:Addgene_240703)
