[The description below was written by a language model from this plasmid's Addgene catalogue record and pLannotate feature annotations shown in this document.]
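Description:
pRECBRR1-Kva1 is a low-copy, broad-host-range bacterial expression plasmid built on the pORTMAGE-Pa1 backbone and designed for retron-mediated recombineering ("recombitron" editing) in Pseudomonas aeruginosa PAO1. It replicates through the pBBR1 oriV together with its cognate Rep protein. According to the record, this origin has been deliberately inverted relative to the parent vector, which is the defining modification of this version. An incP oriT allows conjugative mobilisation into recipient species. Selection is by gentamicin, conferred by the aacC1 acetyltransferase gene, with a class 1 integron Pc promoter annotated just upstream of it. Annotated fragments of a chloramphenicol resistance gene, lacZα and a pUC multiple cloning site appear to be backbone remnants rather than functional parts.

The roughly 2.6 kb synthetic payload comprises the Kva1 retron reverse transcriptase, the Kva1 non-coding RNA, the single-strand annealing protein PaRecT and the single-stranded DNA-binding protein PaSSB. Expression comes from the Pm promoter, which is activated by the plasmid-encoded XylS regulator in the presence of inducers such as m-toluate or benzoate. The ncRNA has been engineered to carry an editing donor directed at the phzM locus. The reverse transcriptase copies this region into multicopy single-stranded DNA inside the cell. RecT and SSB then promote annealing of that DNA at the replicating chromosome to install the edit.

The automated feature table recognises the SSB as the P. aeruginosa protein. It labels a partial lambda Bet-like reading frame that probably corresponds to PaRecT, since Bet is described as functionally similar to RecT. It does not annotate the retron RT or ncRNA, which presumably lie in the unannotated stretch downstream of Pm. The plasmid serves cross-species retron recombineering studies and testing of the effect of origin orientation.
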