Features (pLannotate 1.2.2; 16 found; start..end, strand, type, name):
    566..1093    -  CDS            bet (fragment): VBET_LAMBD - Also known as betA, red-beta, redB. Experimental evidence at protein level: Swiss-Prot protein existence level 1. Gene bet protein functions in general recombination and in the late, rolling-circle mode of lambda DNA replication. Has a function similar to that of E.coli recT. It is a single-stranded DNA binding protein that can promote renaturation of DNA. From Escherichia phage lambda (Bacteriophage lambda).
   2455..2535    -  promoter       Pm promoter: The bacterial Pm promoter is activated by XylS in the presence of benzoate or m-toluate (Marqués et al., 1999).
   2547..2807    +  CDS            YPRA_ECOLX (fragment): Protein predicted: Swiss-Prot protein existence level 4. From Escherichia coli.
   2769..3174    -  CDS            CmR (fragment): chloramphenicol acetyltransferase; cat; confers resistance to chloramphenicol
   3435..4400    +  CDS            XylS: XylS regulator encoded by the Pseudomonas putida TOL plasmid pWWO; xylS; stimulates transcription from the Pm promoter in the presence of aromatic compounds such as m-toluate or benzoate
   4425..4466    +  terminator     rrnB T1 terminator (fragment): transcription terminator T1 from the E. coli rrnB gene
   4610..4718    +  oriT           oriT: incP origin of transfer
   4729..5391    -  CDS            pBBR1 Rep: replication protein for the broad-host-range plasmid pBBR1 from Bordetella bronchiseptica
   5392..6163    -  rep_origin     pBBR1 oriV: replication origin of the broad-host-range plasmid pBBR1 from Bordetella bronchiseptica; requires the pBBR1 Rep protein for replication
   6380..6913    -  CDS            GmR: gentamycin acetyltransferase; aacC1; confers resistance to gentamycin
   7102..7130    -  promoter       Pc promoter: intI1 (promoter lies within the coding sequence); class 1 integron promoter
   7171..7205    -  terminator     lambda t0 terminator: minimal transcription terminator from phage lambda (Scholtissek and Grosse, 1987)
   7218..7273    -  terminator     lambda t0 terminator (fragment): transcription terminator from phage lambda
   7284..7308    -  CDS            lacZα (fragment): LacZα fragment of β-galactosidase; lacZ fragment
   7316..7345    -  misc_feature   MCS (fragment): pUC18/19 multiple cloning site
   7349..321     -  CDS            ssb (across the origin): SSB_PSEAE - Experimental evidence at protein level: Swiss-Prot protein existence level 1. Plays an important role in DNA replication, recombination and repair. Binds to ssDNA and to an array of partner proteins to recruit them to their sites of action during DNA metabolism. From Pseudomonas aeruginosa (strain ATCC 15692 / DSM 22644 / CIP 104116 / JCM 14847 / LMG 12228 / 1C / PRS 101 / PAO1).
>Addgene plasmid #240703 | pRECBRR1-Kva1 | addgene full sequence | sequence record 483567 | Addgene NGS Result
GCCGTTGATGTCGACCACGATCTCGGTGGTGTAGCGATCCTGACCGTCCTGGCCCTGCCACTTGCGGGTG
CGCAGGCTGCCTTCGACGTAGACCTGGGAACCCTTGCGCAGGTACTCGCCGGCGATCTCCGCCAGGCGGC
CGAAGAACACCACGCGGTGCCATTCGGTGCGCTCCTGTTGCTGGCCGGTCTGCTTGTCCTTCCAGCTCTC
GCTGGTGGCGAGGGTGATGTTGGTCACCGCATTGCCGTTGGGCATGTAGCGGGTTTCCGGGTCACCACCG
ACGTTACCAACCAGAATGACTTTGTTAACCCCACGGGCCATCATATGTTTTTCCTCCTATTTTTTGTTAC
GCTGCTCGATCATCGCCGGTCTCCTCGAATTCAACGTCTATAGGGGCGTCCAGCAATTCTTTCTTCCGCT
GGTCCTTGGCCGCCGTAAGCTGGTCGCGCGCGCCCTTTGTCTTATAGGCTTTCCAGGCATTGCTGAATGC
TGCCTGCAAGTCTTCCATTGTTGGGGAGTCCTTGATCAGGCAGATCGCCTCGCTGACGTCCTCGTACTGC
TCTGCGGGAGTGACGTCTCGTTCAACGATCCGCTCGGCCTCGTCCTGGTCGTATATGCCGGCGAACCCGA
ACGCGAGGCGTGCGCACTGGATCATTGCCTTGTGGCGAAGCATCCGGCGCGGATGGGACTGCCAAGGCTG
GGTGTTCCGCTTGCACTCGGCCATGTACTCAGTCGCGCTGATGGCATGGCTGCGGTCCTTCCGATAGATC
TTGCAGGTGCATTCGGTTCCCTGCTGGTCCATTGAGAATTCCATGCCATCGAACTGTGGGTTCTCGTTGA
TGATCCGAGCCCAGCCATCCACACCAACAACCGGCACGATGCCGTTGTTCTTGTCGGGGAATGCGTACAA
CTCCTTGGTGAAGGGGTTAAGCTTGTACTGGTCTGCCACGATCAGCAGGGCGACCATCTGCGAATCATTG
ACCTGGCCCTTGAAACAGGTCTGCTTGAGCGTGTTCGCCACTTCTTCAGGCGTGGTACCCATCTCGTAGC
GCGTGGCGAACTTCGTCAGGAGCGGTGTTAGTGCAGTTCCCATGAAAAAACCTCCTTAAATTGGCGGCTA
TCAGAGTGCGGCCGCGGATCATGCAGGTGGCAGCCGCTTATGTTATAAAAAACCCCGGTAAACCGGGGTT
CTGCTCTTTACCTAGAAGGGCACGGCCTGGGACGGGACTTCCATTCCCCGGTAACAACTTGTATCAACGC
GCAGCAGCAAGATTCGAATTATTCATCTTTTCTTAGGCCGTGGCATAAATGACCACAATCAACAAGTTCC
GGTGATACACCAGATGAAGCAGATACGCCTCTATCGCGTAAAGAGTATGTTATACACTAACTTAATGATT
TGCATCAATCAAGCTGCTTGTCTCAAGATTATGGATCACCTGCTCTAGCCTCATATGAACGGTATTAGTC
ATTGTTTTTCTGCAGGACTGCGAAGCTATCCTTACCCAGTTGTTTCAGTTTGTCCTCACCGTTAATTTTA
ATCAGGCTATAGTAATAGTCCGGTTCGATATTTTTGATGTGAGACAGCATGCCCAGGAGGTACGGAATGT
CCTTATGATTGATTTTGTTATTGCTGTACAGGTAAAACAGTGCGCGGATTTTCTTACGCAGAAAACGGCC
CACACCCAGATCGCCGGTGTTAGAAATAACCACACCAGTAATGCGACGGCTACGACCTTTACCAATAAAT
TTGGTTTTAGAAGTGTTGATAATCAGTTCTGGTTTCTTCTGCAGAGACACCAGGTTAATAACGAAGTTTT
TGACATCGTTCAGTTTGTCAAAAGAATCGGAAGAAAAAGACAGGTCATCAGCGTAACGAGTGTAGATCAC
ATCGTTTTCTTTACAGTAGTTGAACAGTTTTTCGTCGAAGTCGTACATAACGATGTTGGAGATCATCGGA
GAGCTCGGCGCACCGATGCACAGGCGCAGTTTCTTTTCACCTTTCTTGCGACGAAACAGGTAGTGGCTAA
TTACTTCATATTCAAATTGGTTCAGTTTAATATCGTTTTTGCTGATAAAATAGTTCAGATCCTGCGGTTT
GATGCTGTAGAAAAAATTTTCGAAATCCATTTTGAGGATGTATTCGTTTTTCTTGTGCGGTTCTGCGTTA
TCAACAATGGATTTTTCCTCGATATACGCGGTCGCGCACTCGTGAACCGGCAGGAGAGACAGGAGGCTGT
TAACAATAGCACGTTGAACTTTCTTAACGTCCGGAGACGGCTGCGCGATCTCACGGAGGCCTTTACCGTT
TTTCTTTTTGATAAAGAACACCTTGTATTTCTTAGGCGCCTTGATGTAGCCAGAGATAATAGTCTTCGGA
GTGCAGTTCAGAGTCTTGCTCAGCTCATCGATATAGGACATATGTATATCTCCTTCGAATTCGGATCCTA
GAGGTTGCATAAAGCCTAAGGGGTAGGCCTTACTAGAGATAGCCATTTTTTGCACTCCTGTATCCGCTTC
TTGCAAGGCTGGACTTATCCCTATCAAACCGGACACTGCACTTTATGCTGGTTATGCTGGCTGCATGGGG
CATTAGTTGGGGAGCCAGATTTGTCATGGAGCAGGCCGTTCTGCTTTATGGATCAGGAAAAAACTATTTG
TTCTTCAGTCATGGTACTGTTCTGATGTACCTGCTGTGTGTTTTCCTGGTATACCGCCGTTGGATAGCTC
CGCTACCGGTCGTTGGTCAGATCAAGCTAATTCCCATGCATGGTGAAAACGGGGGCGAAGAAGTTGTCCA
TATTGGCCACGTTTAAATCAAAACTGGTGAAACTCACCCAGGGATTGGCTGAGACGAAAAACATATTCTC
AATAAACCCTTTAGGGAAATAGGCCAGGTTTTCACCGTAACACGCCACATCTTGCGAATATATGTGTAGA
AACTGCCGGAAATCGTCGTGGTATTCACTCCAGAGCGATGAAAACGTTTCAGTTTGCTCATGGAAAACGG
TGTAACAAGGGTGAACACTATCCCATATCACCAGCTCACCGTCTTTCATTGCCATACGTAATTACGGATG
AGCATTCATCAGGCGGGCAAGAATGTGAATAAAGGCCGGATAAAACTTGTGCTTATTTTTCTTTACGGTC
TTTAAAAAGGCCGTAATATCCAGCAGATCCCCTTTATCCGCCAATTCGTCGCCCCATGCCCCGACAGCAC
GAACTTCTGGTGTTCTCGCTTCTTAAAAAGAACGTCTTCGTTCTGCTTGGCGTTATTTTTGCTTGGAAAA
GTGGTCACTGATTGCAAAAAGGATGGCGCAACGTGGCAATGGGGGTAACCCGTATACGCATCACGTCGAG
ATGCATTTTCATCGACTTGGCGCCTTTCTACATCACACCAAGCAGCCCACATTAAAATAAGAGAACCGTG
AACTATGGATTTTTGCTTATTGAACGAGAAAAGTCAGATCTTCGTCCACGCCGAGCCCTATGCAGTCTCC
GATTATGTTAACCAGTATGTCGGTACGCACTCTATTCGCCTGCCCAAGGGCGGGCGCCCGGCAGGCAGGC
TGCACCACAGAATCTTCGGATGCCTCGATCTGTGTCGAATCAGCTACGGCGGTAGCGTGAGGGTAATCTC
GCCTGGATTAGAGACCTGTTATCATCTGCAAATAATACTCAAAGGCCATTGCCTGTGGCGTGGCCATGGC
CAGGAGCACTATTTTGCGCCGGGCGAACTATTGCTGCTCAATCCGGATGACCAAGCCGACCTGACCTATT
CAGAAGATTGCGAGAAATTTATCGTTAAATTGCCCTCAGTGGTCCTTGATCGGGCGTGCAGTGACAACAA
TTGGCACAAGCCGAGGGAGGGTATCCGTTTCGCCGCGCGACACAATCTCCAGCAACTCGATGGCTTTATC
AATCTACTCGGGTTAGTTTGTGACGAAGCGGAACATACAAAGTCGATGCCTCGGGTCCAAGAGCACTATG
CGGGGATCATCGCTTCCAAGCTGCTCGAAATGCTGGGCAGCAATGTCAGCCGTGAAATTTTCAGCAAAGG
TAACCCGTCTTTCGAGCGAGTCGTTCAATTCATTGAGGAGAATCTCAAACGGAATATCAGCCTTGAGCGG
TTAGCGGAGCTGGCGATGATGAGTCCACGCTCGCTCTACAATTTGTTCGAGAAGCACGCCGGCACCACGC
CGAAGAACTACATCCGCAACCGCAAGCTCGAAAGCATCCGCGCCTGCTTGAACGATCCCAGTGCCAATGT
GCGTAGTATAACTGAGATAGCCCTAGACTACGGCTTCTTACATTTGGGACGCTTCGCTGAAAACTATAGG
AGCGCGTTCGGCGAGTTGCCTTCCGACACCCTGCGTCAATGCAAAAAGGAAGTGGCTTGATTACGAACGT
TTAATTAAAGGCATCAAATAAAACGAAATGCTCAGTCGAAAGACTGGGCCTTTCGTGTTTGTCGGTGAAC
GCTCTCCTGAGTAGGACAAATCCGCCGCCCTAGACAGCTGGGCGCGCCCCCCCTACGGGCTTGCTCTCCG
GGCTTCGCCCTGCGCGGTCGCTGCGCTCCCTTGCCATGGTGTATCCAACGGCGTCAGCCGGGCAGGATAG
GTGAAGTAGGCCCACCCGCGAGCGGGTGTTCCTTCTTCACTGTCCCTTATTCGCACCTGGCGGTGCTCAA
CGGGAATCCTGCTCTGCGAGGCTGGCCGTAGGCCGGCCCTACCGGCGCGGCAGCGTTACCCGTGTCGGCG
GCTCCAACGTCTCGCCATCGTCCAGAAAACACGGCTCATCGGGCATCGGCAGGCGCTGCTGCCCGCGCCG
TTCCCATTCCTCCGTTTCGGTCAAGGCTGGCAGGTCTGGTTCCATGCCCGGAATGCCGGGCTGGCTGGGC
GGCTCCTCGCCGGGGCCGGTCGGTAGTTGCTGCTCGCCCGGATACAGGGTCGGGATGCGGCGCAGGTCGC
CATGCCCCAACAGCGATTCGTCCTGGTCGTCGTGATCAACCACCACGGCGGCACTGAACACCGACAGGCG
CAACTGGTCGCGGGGCTGGCCCCACGCCACGCGGTCATTGACCACGTAGGCCGACACGGTGCCGGGGCCG
TTGAGCTTCACGACGGAGATCCAGCGCTCGGCCACCAAGTCCTTGACTGCGTATTGGACCGTCCGCAAAG
AACGTCCGATGAGCTTGGAAAGTGTCTTCTGGCTGACCACCACGGCGTTCTGGTGGCCCATCTGCGCCAC
GAGGTGATGCAGCAGCATTGCCGCCGTGGGTTTCCTCGCAATAAGCCCGGCCCACGCCTCATGCGCTTTG
CGTTCCGTTTGCACCCAGTGACCGGGCTTGTTCTTGGCTTGAATGCCGATTTCTCTGGACTGCGTGGCCA
TGCTTATCTCCATGCGGTAGGGGTGCCGCACGGTTGCGGCACCATGCGCAATCAGCTGCAACTTTTCGGC
AGCGCGACAACAATTATGCGTTGCGTAAAAGTGGCAGTCAATTACAGATTTTCTTTAACCTACGCAATGA
GCTATTGCGGGGGGTGCCGCAATGAGCTGTTGCGTACCCCCCTTTTTTAAGTTGTTGATTTTTAAGTCTT
TCGCATTTCGCCCTATATCTAGTTCTTTGGTGCCCAAAGAAGGGCACCCCTGCGGGGTTCCCCCACGCCT
TCGGCGCGGCTCCCCCTCCGGCAAAAAGTGGCCCCTCCGGGGCTTGTTGATCGACTGCGCGGCCTTCGGC
CTTGCCCAAGGTGGCGCTGCCCCCTTGGAACCCCCGCACTCGCCGCCGTGAGGCTCGGGGGGCAGGCGGG
CGGGCTTCGCCCTTCGACTGCCCCCACTCGCATAGGCTTGGGTCGTTCCAGGCGCGTCAAGGCCAAGCCG
CTGCGCGGTCGCTGCGCGAGCCTTGACCCGCCTTCCACTTGGTGTCCAACCGGCAAGCGAAGCGCGCAGG
CCGCAGGCCGGAGGCTTTTCCCCAGAGAAAATTAAAAAAATTGATGGGGCAAGGCCGCAGGCCGCGCAGT
TGGAGCCGGTGGGTATGTGGTCGAAGGCTGGGTAGCCGGTGGGCAATCCCTGTGGTCAAGCTCGTGGGCA
GGCGCAGCCTGTCCATCAGCTTGTCCAGCAGGGTTGTCCACGGGCCGAGCGAAGCGAGCCAGCCGGTGGC
CGCTCGCGGCCATCGTCCACATATCCACGGGCAGGAAAGTCTACACGAACCCTTTGGCAAAATCCTGTAT
ATCGTGCGAAAAAGGATGGATATACCGAAAAAATCGCTATAATGACCCCGAAGCAGGGTTATGCAGCGGA
AAAGGACAACGCGCGGACCGTTGTCCAATTTACCGAACAACTCCGCGGCCGGGAAGCCGATCTCGGCTTG
AACGAATTGTTAGGTGGCGGTACTTGGGTCGATATCAAAGTGCATCACTTCTTCCCGTATGCCCAACTTT
GTATAGAGAGCCACTGCGGGATCGTCACCGTAATCTGCTTGCACGTAGATCACATAAGCACCAAGCGCGT
TGGCCTCATGCTTGAGGAGATTGATGAGCGCGGTGGCAATGCCCTGCCTCCGGTGCTCTCCGGAGACTGC
GAGATCATAGATATAGATCTCACTACGCGGCTGCTCAAACTTGGGCAGAACGTAAGCCGCGAGAGCGCCA
ACAACCGCTTCTTGGTCGAAGGCAGCAAGCGCGATGAATGTCTTACTACGGAGCAAGTTCCCGAGGTAAT
CGGAGTCCGGCTGATGTTGGGAGTAGGTGGCTACGTCTCCGAACTCACGACCGAAAAGATCAAGAGCAGC
CCGCATGGATTTGACTTGGTCAGGGCCGAGCCTACATGTGCGAATGATGCCCATACTTGAGCCACCTAAC
TTTGTTTTAGGGCGACTGCCCTGCTGCGTAACATCGTTGCTGCTGCGTAACATCGTTGCTGCTCCATAAC
ATCAAACATCGACCCACGGCGTAACGCGCTTGCTGCTTGGATGCCCGAGGCATAGGCTGTACAAAAAAAC
AGTCATAACAAGCCATGAAAACCGCCACTGCGCCGTTACCACCGCTGCGTTCGGTCAAGGTTCTGGACCA
GTTGCGTGAGCGCATACGCTACTTGCATTACAGTTTACGAACCGAACAGGCTTATGTCAAATTTAAATCG
TAATTATTGGGGACCCCTGGATTCTCACCAATAAAAAACGCCCGGCGGCAACCGAGCGTTCTGAACAAAT
CCAGATGTCTGAACAAATCCAGATGGAGTTCTGAGGTCATTACTGGATCTATCAACAGGAGTCCAAGACT
AGTCGCCAGGGTTTTCCCAGTCACGACGCGGCCGCAAGCTTGCATGCCTGCAGGTCGACTCTAGATTAGA
ACGGAATGTCGTCGTCGAAGCTGTCGTAGTCCTGGGCCGGTTGCGGCGCCGGTTGTTGTTGCGGGGCCGG
ACGCGATTGTTGTTGCGGGGCTTGTTGCGGACGTTGCATGGGCTCACGCGGGGCGCGCTGCGAATCATCA
CCGGAGGGGCGACCACCCAACAACTGCATGTT
